>Addgene plasmid #228679 | pMB.BIG1e | addgene full sequence | sequence record 456235 | Addgene NGS Result
TTGAGATCCTTTTTTTCTGCGCGTAATCTGCTGCTTGCAAACAAAAAAACCACCGCTACCAGCGGTGGTT
TGTTTGCCGGATCAAGAGCTACCAACTCTTTTTCCGAAGGTAACTGGCTTCAGCAGAGCGCAGATACCAA
ATACTGTCCTTCTAGTGTAGCCGTAGTTAGGCCACCACTTCAAGAACTCTGTAGCACCGCCTACATACCT
CGCTCTGCTAATCCTGTTACCAGTGGCTGCTGCCAGTGGCGATAAGTCGTGTCTTACCGGGTTGGACTCA
AGACGATAGTTACCGGATAAGGCGCAGCGGTCGGGCTGAACGGGGGGTTCGTGCACACAGCCCAGCTTGG
AGCGAACGACCTACACCGAACTGAGATACCTACAGCGTGAGCTATGAGAAAGCGCCACGCTTCCCGAAGG
GAGAAAGGCGGACAGGTATCCGGTAAGCGGCAGGGTCGGAACAGGAGAGCGCACGAGGGAGCTTCCAGGG
GGAAACGCCTGGTATCTTTATAGTCCTGTCGGGTTTCGCCACCTCTGACTTGAGCGTCGATTTTTGTGAT
GCTCGTCAGGGGGGCGGAGCCTATGGAAAAACGCCAGCAACGCGGCCTTTTTACGGTTCCTGGCCTTTTG
CTGGCCTTTTGCTCACATGTTCTTTCCTGCGTTATCCCCTGATTCTGTGGATAACCGTATTACCGCCTTT
GAGTGAGCTGATACCGCTCGCCGCAGCCGAACGACCGAGCGCAGCGAGTCAGTGAGCGAGGAAGCGGAAG
AGCGCCTGATGCGGTATTTTCTCCTTACGCATCTGTGCGGTATTTCACACCGCAGACCAGCCGCGTAACC
TGGCAAAATCGGTTACGGTTGAGTAATAAATGGATGCCCTGCGTAAGCGGGTGTGGGCGGACAATAAAGT
CTTAAACTGAACAAAATAGATCTAAACTATGACAATAAAGTCTTAAACTAGACAGAATAGTTGTAAACTG
AAATCAGTCCAGTTATGCTGTGAAAAAGCATACTGGACTTTTGTTATGGCTAAAGCAAACTCTTCATTTT
CTGAAGTGCAAATTGCCCGTCGTATTAAAGAGGGGCGTGGCCAAGGGCATGGTAAAGACTATATTCGCGG
CGTTGTGACAATTTACCGAACAACTCCGCGGCCGGGAAGCCGATCTCGGCTTGAACGAATTGTTAGGTGG
CGGTACTTGGGTCGATATCAAAGTGCATCACTTCTTCCCGTATGCCCAACTTTGTATAGAGAGCCACTGC
GGGATCGTCACCGTAATCTGCTTGCACGTAGATCACATAAGCACCAAGCGCGTTGGCCTCATGCTTGAGG
AGATTGATGAGCGCGGTGGCAATGCCCTGCCTCCGGTGCTCGCCGGAGACTGCGAGATCATAGATATAGA
TCTCACTACGCGGCTGCTCAAACTTGGGCAGAACGTAAGCCGCGAGAGCGCCAACAACCGCTTCTTGGTC
GAAGGCAGCAAGCGCGATGAATGTCTTACTACGGAGCAAGTTCCCGAGGTAATCGGAGTCCGGCTGATGT
TGGGAGTAGGTGGCTACGTCGCCGAACTCACGACCGAAAAGATCAAGAGCAGCCCGCATGGATTTGACTT
GGTCAGGGCCGAGCCTACATGTGCGAATGATGCCCATACTTGAGCCACCTAACTTTGTTTTAGGGCGACT
GCCCTGCTGCGTAACATCGTTGCTGCTGCGTAACATCGTTGCTGCTCCATAACATCAAACATCGACCCAC
GGCGTAACGCGCTTGCTGCTTGGATGCCCGAGGCATAGACTGTACAAAAAAACAGTCATAACAAGCCATG
AAAACCGCCACTGCGCCGTTACCACCGCTGCGTTCGGTCAAGGTTCTGGACCAGTTGCGTGAGCGCATAC
GCTACTTGCATTACAGTTTACGAACCGAACAGGCTTATGTCAACTGGGTTCGTGCCTTCATCCGTTTCCA
CGGTGTGCGTCACCCGGCAACCTTGGGCAGCAGCGAAGTCGAGGCATTTCTGTCCTGGCTGGCGAACGAG
CGCAAGGTTTCGGACTCCACGCATCGTCAGGCATTGGCGGCCTTGCTGTTCTTCTACGGCAAGGTGCTGT
GCACGGATCTGCCCTGGCTTCAGGAGATCGGAAGACCTCGGCCGTCGCGGCGCTTGCCGGTGGTGCTGAC
CCCGGATGAAGTGGTTCGCATCCTCGGTTTTCTGGAAGGCGAGCATCGTTTGTTCGCCCAGGACTCTAGC
TATAGTTCCCTGAATTCGCATCTAGAGTTTAAACGGTTCACATAGCTTAGTTTCTGATGAGACGTGGTAG
AGCCACAAACAGCCGGTACAAGCAACGATCTCCAGGACCATCTGAATCATGCGCGGATGACACGAACTCA
CGACGGCGATCACAGACATTAACCCACAGTACAGACACTGCGACAACGTGGCAATTCGTCGCAATACAAC
GACTAGAGATCTATGTGAGGATCCTAACTCGAGATCGAGCTGGAAATCTGCTCGTCAGTGGTGCTCACAC
TGACGAATCATGTACAGATCATACCGATGACTGCCTGGCGACTCACAACTAAGCAAGACAGCCGGAACCA
GCGCCGGCGAACACCACTGCATATATGGCATATCACAACAGTCCACGTCTCAAGCAAAACACTGACATTG
ACTTGGTTTAAACGTTACAGAGATGTTACGAACCACTAGTGCACTGCAGTACATCAACCAGATAAGTGAA
ATCTAGTTCCAAACTATTTTGTCATTTTTAATTTTCGTATTAGCTTACGACGCTACACCCAGTTCCCATC
TATTTTGTCACTCTTCCCTAAATAATCCTTAAAAACTCCATTTCCACCCCTCCCAGTTCCCAACTATTTT
GTCCGCCCACAGCGGGGCATTTTTCTTCCTGTTATGTTTTTAATCAAACATCCTGCCAACTCCATGTGAC
AAACCGTCATCTTCGGCTACTTTTTCTCTGTCACAGAATGAAAATTTTTCTGTCATCTCTTCGTTATTAA
TGTTTGTAATTGACTGAATATCAACGCTTATTTGCAGCCTGAACTGGGAGGCAGAATAAATGATCATATC
GTCAATTATTACCTCCACGGGGAGAGCCTGAGCAAACTGGCCTCAGGCATTTGAGAAGCACACGGTCACA
CTGCTTCCGGTAGTCAATAAACCGGTAAGTAGCGTATGCGCTCACGCAACTGGTCCAGAACCTTGACCGA
ACGCAGCGGTGGTAACGGCGCAGTGGCGGTTTTCATGGCTTGTTATGACTGTTTTTTTGGGGTACAGTCT
ATGCCTCGGGCATCCAAGCAGCAAGCGCGTTACGCCGTGGGTCGATGTTTGATGTTATGGAGCAGCAACG
ATGTTACGCAGCAGGGCAGTCGCCCTAAAACAAAGTTAAACATCATGAGGGAAGCGGTGATCGCCGAAGT
ATCGACTCAACTATCAGAGGTAGTTGGCGTCATCGAGCGCCATCTCGAACCGACGTTGCTGGCCGTACAT
TTGTACGGCTCCGCAGTGGATGGCGGCCTGAAGCCACACAGTGATATTGATTTGCTGGTTACGGTGACCG
TAAGGCTTGATGAAACAACGCGGCGAGCTTTGATCAACGACCTTTTGGAAACTTCGGCTTCCCCTGGAGA
GAGCGAGATTCTCCGCGCTGTAGAAGTCACCATTGTTGTGCACGACGACATCATTCCGTGGCGTTATCCA
GCTAAGCGCGAACTGCAATTTGGAGAATGGCAGCGCAATGACATTCTTGCAGGTATCTTCGAGCCAGCCA
CGATCGACATTGATCTGGCTATCTTGCTGACAAAAGCAAGAGAACATAGCGTTGCCTTGGTAGGTCCAGC
GGCGGAGGAACTCTTTGATCCGGTTCCTGAACAGGATCTATTTGAGGCGCTAAATGAAACCTTAACGCTA
TGGAACTCGCCGCCCGACTGGGCTGGCGATGAGCGAAATGTAGTGCTTACGTTGTCCCGCATTTGGTACA
GCGCAGTAACCGGCAAAATCGCGCCGAAGGATGTCGCTGCCGACTGGGCAATGGAGCGCCTGCCGGCCCA
GTATCAGCCCGTCATACTTGAAGCTAGACAGGCTTATCTTGGACAAGAAGAAGATCGCTTGGCCTCGCGC
GCAGATCAGTTGGAAGAATTTGTCCACTACGTGAAAGGCGAGATCACCAAGGTAGTCGGCAAATAATGTC
TAACAATTCGTTCAAGCCGACGGATTGGCGAATGGGGGG
[127 nt withheld, positions 4240-4366]
C
[91 nt withheld, positions 4368-4458]
A
[49 nt withheld, positions 4460-4508]
CCTTTGACGTTGGAGTCCACGTTCTTT
[37 nt withheld, positions 4536-4572]
ACCCTATCTCGGTCTATTCTTTTGATTTATAAGGGATTTTGCCGATTTCGGCCTATTGGTTAAAAAATGA
GCTGATTTAACAAAAATTTAACGCGAATTTTAACAAAATATTAACGTTTACAATTTCAGGTGGCACTTTT
CGGGGAAATGTGCGCGGAACCCCTATTTGTTTATTTTTCTAAATACATTCAAATATGTATCCGCTCATGA
GACAATAACCCTGATAAATGCTTCAATAATATTGAAAAAGGAAGAGTATGAGTATTCAACATTTCCGTGT
CGCCCTTATTCCCTTTTTTGCGGCATTTTGCCTTCCTGTTTTTGCTCACCCAGAAACGCTGGTGAAAGTA
AAAGATGCTGAAGATCAGTTGGGTGCACGAGTGGGTTACATCGAACTGGATCTCAACAGCGGTAAGATCC
TTGAGAGTTTTCGCCCCGAAGAACGTTTTCCAATGATGAGCACTTTTAAAGTTCTGCTATGTGGCGCGGT
ATTATCCCGTATTGACGCCGGGCAAGAGCAACTCGGTCGCCGCATACACTATTCTCAGAATGACTTGGTT
GAGTACTCACCAGTCACAGAAAAGCATCTTACGGATGGCATGACAGTAAGAGAATTATGCAGTGCTGCCA
TAACCATGAGTGATAACACTGCGGCCAACTTACTTCTGACAACGATCGGAGGACCGAAGGAGCTAACCGC
TTTTTTGCACAACATGGGGGATCATGTAACTCGCCTTGATCGTTGGGAACCGGAGCTGAATGAAGCCATA
CCAAACGACGAGCGTGACACCACGATGCCTGTAGCAATGGCAACAACGTTGCGCAAACTATTAACTGGCG
AACTACTTACTCTAGCTTCCCGGCAACAATTAATAGACTGGATGGAGGCGGATAAAGTTGCAGGACCACT
TCTGCGCTCGGCCCTTCCGGCTGGCTGGTTTATTGCTGATAAATCTGGAGCCGGTGAGCGTGGTTCTCGC
GGTATCATTGCAGCACTGGGGCCAGATGGTAAGCCCTCCCGTATCGTAGTTATCTACACGACGGGGAGTC
AGGCAACTATGGATGAACGAAATAGACAGATCGCTGAGATAGGTGCCTCACTGATTAAGCATTGGTAACT
GTCAGACCAAGTTTACTCATATATACTTTAGATTGATTTAAAACTTCATTTTTAATTTAAAAGGATCTAG
GTGAAGATCCTTTTTGATAATCTCATGACCAAAATCCCTTAACGTGAGTTTTCGTTCCACTGAGCGTCAG
ACCCCGTAGAAAAGATCAAAGGATCTTC
Features (pLannotate 1.2.2; 13 found; start..end, strand, type, name):
      1..589     +  rep_origin     ori: high-copy-number ColE1/pMB1/pBR322/pUC origin of replication
    775..824     -  misc_feature   bom (fragment): basis of mobility region from pBR322
    892..1116    -  mobile_element Tn7R: mini-Tn7 element (right end of the Tn7 transposon) Tn7
   1183..1716    -  CDS            GmR: gentamycin acetyltransferase; aacC1; confers resistance to gentamycin
   1905..1933    -  promoter       Pc promoter: intI1 (promoter lies within the coding sequence); class 1 integron promoter
   1911..2231    -  CDS            YPR2_ECOLX (fragment): Protein predicted: Swiss-Prot protein existence level 4. From Escherichia coli.
   2716..2881    -  mobile_element Tn7L: mini-Tn7 element (left end of the Tn7 transposon) Tn7
   3176..3256    -  CDS            int (fragment): INT2_ECOLX - Protein inferred from homology: Swiss-Prot protein existence level 3. Putative integrase believed to be involved in the insertion of antibiotic resistance genes into plasmids and transposons. From Escherichia coli.
   3342..3398    +  CDS            GmR (fragment): gentamycin acetyltransferase; aacC1; confers resistance to gentamycin
   3405..4196    +  CDS            SmR: aminoglycoside adenylyltransferase (Murphy, 1985); aadA; confers resistance to spectinomycin and streptomycin
   4243..4698    +  rep_origin     f1 ori (sequence partly withheld): f1 bacteriophage origin of replication; arrow indicates direction of (+) strand synthesis
   4725..4829    +  promoter       AmpR promoter: bla
   4830..5690    +  CDS            AmpR: β-lactamase; bla; confers resistance to ampicillin, carbenicillin, and related antibiotics
