[The description below was written by a language model from this plasmid's Addgene catalogue record and pLannotate feature annotations shown in this document.]
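Description:
pMB.BIG1e is an empty level 2 backbone from the Moclo Baculo modular cloning toolkit. It is built on pFastBac1 and designed to be compatible with the biGBac multigene assembly system for baculovirus-mediated expression in insect cells. It is maintained in E. coli as a high-copy plasmid through a ColE1/pUC-type origin and is selected with ampicillin and gentamicin, corresponding to the annotated β-lactamase gene with its own promoter and the gentamicin acetyltransferase gene driven by a class 1 integron Pc promoter. The record notes an R98K substitution in the gentamicin resistance protein but gives no reason for it. An f1 origin and a fragment of the pBR322 bom region are also present.

The functional core is the mini-Tn7 element bounded by Tn7R and Tn7L, as in other pFastBac-type donor plasmids. DNA between these ends, including the gentamicin marker, can be transposed into a baculovirus bacmid to generate recombinant virus. No gene is inserted. In place of a payload, the depositor describes a spacer carrying a PmeI cleavage site and the biGBac linker sequences E and F, which presumably define where assembled expression cassettes are received or released for higher-order assembly. This spacer is not annotated in the feature table, and no insect promoter or terminator is listed, consistent with expression cassettes being supplied from lower-level toolkit parts.

Outside the Tn7 ends, the annotation also detects a complete spectinomycin/streptomycin resistance gene (aadA), together with short integrase and gentamicin-resistance fragments. The catalogue entry does not list spectinomycin as a selection, so the role of this region is not stated.
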