Addgene plasmid #228679: pMB.BIG1e
Purpose: (Empty Backbone) Moclo Baculo toolkit level 2 backbone (biGBac compatible)
Depositing lab: Chen Davidovich. Depositing organization: Monash University. Publication: Modular cloning of multigene vectors for the baculovirus system and yeast. Lai Z, Flanigan SF, Boudes M, Davidovich C. J Mol Biol. 2025 Jan 13:168943. doi: 10.1016/j.jmb.2025.168943. PubMed 39814169.
Backbone
  Vector backbone: pFastBac1
  Vector type: Insect Expression
Growth in bacteria
  Bacterial resistance: Ampicillin and Gentamicin, 100 & 10 μg/mL
  Growth temperature: 37°C
  Growth strain: DH5alpha
  Copy number: High Copy
Gene/Insert
  Gene/Insert name: None
  Mutation: GentR R98K
Terms and licenses: Academic/Nonprofit Terms; Industry Terms: Not Available to Industry
Depositor comments: Spacer with PmeI cleavage site and biGBac linker sequence E&F
How to cite: pMB.BIG1e was a gift from Chen Davidovich (Addgene plasmid # 228679 ; http://n2t.net/addgene:228679 ; RRID:Addgene_228679)
